>Addgene plasmid #27343 | LeGO-iT2 | depositor full sequence | sequence record 12890 | Author sequence
GTCGACGGATCGGGAGATCTCCCGATCCCCTATGGTGCACTCTCAGTACAATCTGCTCTGATGCCGCATA
GTTAAGCCAGTATCTGCTCCCTGCTTGTGTGTTGGAGGTCGCTGAGTAGTGCGCGAGCAAAATTTAAGCT
ACAACAAGGCAAGGCTTGACCGACAATTGCATGAAGAATCTGCTTAGGGTTAGGCGTTTTGCGCTGCTTC
GCGATGTACGGGCCAGATATACGCGTTGACATTGATTATTGACTAGTTATTAATAGTAATCAATTACGGG
GTCATTAGTTCATAGCCCATATATGGAGTTCCGCGTTACATAACTTACGGTAAATGGCCCGCCTGGCTGA
CCGCCCAACGACCCCCGCCCATTGACGTCAATAATGACGTATGTTCCCATAGTAACGCCAATAGGGACTT
TCCATTGACGTCAATGGGTGGAGTATTTACGGTAAACTGCCCACTTGGCAGTACATCAAGTGTATCATAT
GCCAAGTACGCCCCCTATTGACGTCAATGACGGTAAATGGCCCGCCTGGCATTATGCCCAGTACATGACC
TTATGGGACTTTCCTACTTGGCAGTACATCTACGTATTAGTCATCGCTATTACCATGGTGATGCGGTTTT
GGCAGTACATCAATGGGCGTGGATAGCGGTTTGACTCACGGGGATTTCCAAGTCTCCACCCCATTGACGT
CAATGGGAGTTTGTTTTGGCACCAAAATCAACGGGACTTTCCAAAATGTCGTAACAACTCCGCCCCATTG
ACGCAAATGGGCGGTAGGCGTGTACGGTGGGAGGTCTATATAAGCAGCGCGTTTTGCCTGTACTGGGTCT
CTCTGGTTAGACCAGATCTGAGCCTGGGAGCTCTCTGGCTAACTAGGGAACCCACTGCTTAAGCCTCAAT
AAAGCTTGCCTTGAGTGCTTCAAGTAGTGTGTGCCCGTCTGTTGTGTGACTCTGGTAACTAGAGATCCCT
CAGACCCTTTTAGTCAGTGTGGAAAATCTCTAGCAGTGGCGCCCGAACAGGGACTTGAAAGCGAAAGGGA
AACCAGAGGAGCTCTCTCGACGCAGGACTCGGCTTGCTGAAGCGCGCACGGCAAGAGGCGAGGGGCGGCG
ACTGGTGAGTACGCCAAAAATTTTGACTAGCGGAGGCTAGAAGGAGAGAGATGGGTGCGAGAGCGTCAGT
ATTAAGCGGGGGAGAATTAGATCGCGATGGGAAAAAATTCGGTTAAGGCCAGGGGGAAAGAAAAAATATA
AATTAAAACATATAGTATGGGCAAGCAGGGAGCTAGAACGATTCGCAGTTAATCCTGGCCTGTTAGAAAC
ATCAGAAGGCTGTAGACAAATACTGGGACAGCTACAACCATCCCTTCAGACAGGATCAGAAGAACTTAGA
TCATTATATAATACAGTAGCAACCCTCTATTGTGTGCATCAAAGGATAGAGATAAAAGACACCAAGGAAG
CTTTAGACAAGATAGAGGAAGAGCAAAACAAAAGTAAGACCACCGCACAGCAAGCGGCCGGCCGCGCTGA
TCTTCAGACCTGGAGGAGGAGATATGAGGGACAATTGGAGAAGTGAATTATATAAATATAAAGTAGTAAA
AATTGAACCATTAGGAGTAGCACCCACCAAGGCAAAGAGAAGAGTGGTGCAGAGAGAAAAAAGAGCAGTG
GGAATAGGAGCTTTGTTCCTTGGGTTCTTGGGAGCAGCAGGAAGCACTATGGGCGCAGCGTCAATGACGC
TGACGGTACAGGCCAGACAATTATTGTCTGGTATAGTGCAGCAGCAGAACAATTTGCTGAGGGCTATTGA
GGCGCAACAGCATCTGTTGCAACTCACAGTCTGGGGCATCAAGCAGCTCCAGGCAAGAATCCTGGCTGTG
GAAAGATACCTAAAGGATCAACAGCTCCTGGGGATTTGGGGTTGCTCTGGAAAACTCATTTGCACCACTG
CTGTGCCTTGGAATGCTAGTTGGAGTAATAAATCTCTGGAACAGATTTGGAATCACACGACCTGGATGGA
GTGGGACAGAGAAATTAACAATTACACAAGCTTAATACACTCCTTAATTGAAGAATCGCAAAACCAGCAA
GAAAAGAATGAACAAGAATTATTGGAATTAGATAAATGGGCAAGTTTGTGGAATTGGTTTAACATAACAA
ATTGGCTGTGGTATATAAAATTATTCATAATGATAGTAGGAGGCTTGGTAGGTTTAAGAATAGTTTTTGC
TGTACTTTCTATAGTGAATAGAGTTAGGCAGGGATATTCACCATTATCGTTTCAGACCCACCTCCCAACC
CCGAGGGGACCCGACAGGCCCGAAGGAATAGAAGAAGAAGGTGGAGAGAGAGACAGAGACAGATCCATTC
GATTAGTGAACGGATCGGCACTGCGTGCGCCAATTCTGCAGACAAATGGCAGTATTCATCCACAATTTTA
AAAGAAAAGGGGGGATTGGGGGGTACAGTGCAGGGGAAAGAATAGTAGACATAATAGCAACAGACATACA
AACTAAAGAATTACAAAAACAAATTACAAAAATTCAAAATTTTCGGGTTTATTACAGGGACAGCAGAGAT
CCAGTTTGGTTAGTACCGGGCCCGCTCTAGTCGAGGTCGACGGTATCGATAAGCTCGCTTCACGAGATTC
CAGCAGGTCGAGGGACCTAATAACTTCGTATAGCATACATTATACGAAGTTATATTAAGGGTTCCAAGCT
TAAGCGGCCGGCCGCTGAAAGACCCCACCTGTAGGTTTGGCAAGCTAGCTGCAGTAACGCCATTTTGCAA
GGCATGGAAAAATACCAAACCAAGAATAGAGAAGTTCAGATCAAGGGCGGGTACATGAAAATAGCTAACG
TTGGGCCAAACAGGATATCTGCGGTGAGCAGTTTCGGCCCCGGCCCGGGGCCAAGAACAGATGGTCACCG
CAGTTTCGGCCCCGGCCCGAGGCCAAGAACAGATGGTCCCCAGATATGGCCCAACCCTCAGCAGTTTCTT
AAGACCCATCAGATGTTTCCAGGCTCCCCCAAGGACCTGAAATGACCCTGCGCCTTATTTGAATTAACCA
ATCAGCCTGCTTCTCGCTTCTGTTCGCGCGCTTCTGCTTCCCGAGCTCTATAAAAGAGCTCACAACCCCT
CACTCGGCGCGCCAGTCCTCCGATTGACTGAGTCGCCCGGATCCCAGTGTGGTGGTACGGGAATTCCTGC
AGGCCTCGACGAGGGCCGGCGCGCCGCGGCCGCTACGTAAATTCCGCCCCCCCCCCCCCTCTCCCTCCCC
CCCCCCTAACGTTACTGGCCGAAGCCGCTTGGAATAAGGCCGGTGTGCGTTTGTCTATATGTTATTTTCC
ACCATATTGCCGTCTTTTGGCAATGTGAGGGCCCGGAAACCTGGCCCTGTCTTCTTGACGAGCATTCCTA
GGGGTCTTTCCCCTCTCGCCAAAGGAATGCAAGGTCTGTTGAATGTCGTGAAGGAAGCAGTTCCTCTGGA
AGCTTCTTGAAGACAAACAACGTCTGTAGCGACCCTTTGCAGGCAGCGGAACCCCCCACCTGGCGACAGG
TGCCTCTGCGGCCAAAAGCCACGTGTATAAGATACACCTGCAAAGGCGGCACAACCCCAGTGCCACGTTG
TGAGTTGGATAGTTGTGGAAAGAGTCAAATGGCTCTCCTCAAGCGTATTCAACAAGGGGCTGAAGGATGC
CCAGAAGGTACCCCATTGTATGGGATCTGATCTGGGGCCTCGGTGCACATGCTTTACATGTGTTTAGTCG
AGGTTAAAAAAACGTCTAGGCCCCCCGAACCACGGGGACGTGGTTTTCCTTTGAAAAACACGATGATAAT
ATGGCCACAACCATGGTGAGCAAGGGCGAGGAGGTCATCAAAGAGTTCATGCGCTTCAAGGTGCGCATGG
AGGGCTCCATGAACGGCCACGAGTTCGAGATCGAGGGCGAGGGCGAGGGCCGCCCCTACGAGGGCACCCA
GACCGCCAAGCTGAAGGTGACCAAGGGCGGCCCCCTGCCCTTCGCCTGGGACATCCTGTCCCCCCAGTTC
ATGTACGGCTCCAAGGCGTACGTGAAGCACCCCGCCGACATCCCCGATTACAAGAAGCTGTCCTTCCCCG
AGGGCTTCAAGTGGGAGCGCGTGATGAACTTCGAGGACGGCGGTCTGGTGACCGTGACCCAGGACTCCTC
CCTGCAGGACGGCACGCTGATCTACAAGGTGAAGATGCGCGGCACCAACTTCCCCCCCGACGGCCCCGTA
ATGCAGAAGAAGACCATGGGCTGGGAGGCCTCCACCGAGCGCCTGTACCCCCGCGACGGCGTGCTGAAGG
GCGAGATCCACCAGGCCCTGAAGCTGAAGGACGGCGGCCACTACCTGGTGGAGTTCAAGACCATCTACAT
GGCCAAGAAGCCCGTGCAACTGCCCGGCTACTACTACGTGGACACCAAGCTGGACATCACCTCCCACAAC
GAGGACTACACCATCGTGGAACAGTACGAGCGCTCCGAGGGCCGCCACCACCTGTTCCTGGGGCATGGCA
CCGGCAGCACCGGCAGCGGCAGCTCCGGCACCGCCTCCTCCGAGGACAACAACATGGCCGTCATCAAAGA
GTTCATGCGCTTCAAGGTGCGCATGGAGGGCTCCATGAACGGCCACGAGTTCGAGATCGAGGGCGAGGGC
GAGGGCCGCCCCTACGAGGGCACCCAGACCGCCAAGCTGAAGGTGACCAAGGGCGGCCCCCTGCCCTTCG
CCTGGGACATCCTGTCCCCCCAGTTCATGTACGGCTCCAAGGCGTACGTGAAGCACCCCGCCGACATCCC
CGATTACAAGAAGCTGTCCTTCCCCGAGGGCTTCAAGTGGGAGCGCGTGATGAACTTCGAGGACGGCGGT
CTGGTGACCGTGACCCAGGACTCCTCCCTGCAGGACGGCACGCTGATCTACAAGGTGAAGATGCGCGGCA
CCAACTTCCCCCCCGACGGCCCCGTAATGCAGAAGAAGACCATGGGCTGGGAGGCCTCCACCGAGCGCCT
GTACCCCCGCGACGGCGTGCTGAAGGGCGAGATCCACCAGGCCCTGAAGCTGAAGGACGGCGGCCACTAC
CTGGTGGAGTTCAAGACCATCTACATGGCCAAGAAGCCCGTGCAACTGCCCGGCTACTACTACGTGGACA
CCAAGCTGGACATCACCTCCCACAACGAGGACTACACCATCGTGGAACAGTACGAGCGCTCCGAGGGCCG
CCACCACCTGTTCCTGTACGGCATGGACGAGCTGTACAAGTAAAGCGGCCGGCCGCCAGCACAGTGGTCG
AAATTCGTCGAGGGACCTAATAACTTCGTATAGCATACATTATACGAAGTTATACATGTTTAAGGGTTCC
GGTTCCACTAGGTACAATTCGATATCAAGCTTATCGATAATCAACCTCTGGATTACAAAATTTGTGAAAG
ATTGACTGGTATTCTTAACTATGTTGCTCCTTTTACGCTATGTGGATACGCTGCTTTAATGCCTTTGTAT
CATGCTATTGCTTCCCGTATGGCTTTCATTTTCTCCTCCTTGTATAAATCCTGGTTGCTGTCTCTTTATG
AGGAGTTGTGGCCCGTTGTCAGGCAACGTGGCGTGGTGTGCACTGTGTTTGCTGACGCAACCCCCACTGG
TTGGGGCATTGCCACCACCTGTCAGCTCCTTTCCGGGACTTTCGCTTTCCCCCTCCCTATTGCCACGGCG
GAACTCATCGCCGCCTGCCTTGCCCGCTGCTGGACAGGGGCTCGGCTGTTGGGCACTGACAATTCCGTGG
TGTTGTCGGGGAAATCATCGTCCTTTCCTTGGCTGCTCGCCTGTGTTGCCACCTGGATTCTGCGCGGGAC
GTCCTTCTGCTACGTCCCTTCGGCCCTCAATCCAGCGGACCTTCCTTCCCGCGGCCTGCTGCCGGCTCTG
CGGCCTCTTCCGCGTCTTCGCCTTCGCCCTCAGACGAGTCGGATCTCCCTTTGGGCCGCCTCCCCGCATC
GATACCGTCGACCTCGATCGAGACCTAGAAAAACATGGAGCAATCACAAGTAGCAATACAGCAGCTACCA
ATGCTGATTGTGCCTGGCTAGAAGCACAAGAGGAGGAGGAGGTGGGTTTTCCAGTCACACCTCAGGTACC
TTTAAGACCAATGACTTACAAGGCAGCTGTAGATCTTAGCCACTTTTTAAAAGAAAAGGGGGGACTGGAA
GGGCTAATTCACTCCCAACGAAGACAAGATATCCTTGATCTGTGGATCTACCACACACAAGGCTACTTCC
CTGATTGGCAGAACTACACACCAGGGCCAGGGATCAGATATCCACTGACCTTTGGATGGTGCTACAAGCT
AGTACCAGTTGAGCAAGAGAAGGTAGAAGAAGCCAATGAAGGAGAGAACACCCGCTTGTTACACCCTGTG
AGCCTGCATGGGATGGATGACCCGGAGAGAGAAGTATTAGAGTGGAGGTTTGACAGCCGCCTAGCATTTC
ATCACATGGCCCGAGAGCTGCATCCGGACTGTACTGGGTCTCTCTGGTTAGACCAGATCTGAGCCTGGGA
GCTCTCTGGCTAACTAGGGAACCCACTGCTTAAGCCTCAATAAAGCTTGCCTTGAGTGCTTCAAGTAGTG
TGTGCCCGTCTGTTGTGTGACTCTGGTAACTAGAGATCCCTCAGACCCTTTTAGTCAGTGTGGAAAATCT
CTAGCAGCATGTGAGCAAAAGGCCAGCAAAAGGCCAGGAACCGTAAAAAGGCCGCGTTGCTGGCGTTTTT
CCATAGGCTCCGCCCCCCTGACGAGCATCACAAAAATCGACGCTCAAGTCAGAGGTGGCGAAACCCGACA
GGACTATAAAGATACCAGGCGTTTCCCCCTGGAAGCTCCCTCGTGCGCTCTCCTGTTCCGACCCTGCCGC
TTACCGGATACCTGTCCGCCTTTCTCCCTTCGGGAAGCGTGGCGCTTTCTCATAGCTCACGCTGTAGGTA
TCTCAGTTCGGTGTAGGTCGTTCGCTCCAAGCTGGGCTGTGTGCACGAACCCCCCGTTCAGCCCGACCGC
TGCGCCTTATCCGGTAACTATCGTCTTGAGTCCAACCCGGTAAGACACGACTTATCGCCACTGGCAGCAG
CCACTGGTAACAGGATTAGCAGAGCGAGGTATGTAGGCGGTGCTACAGAGTTCTTGAAGTGGTGGCCTAA
CTACGGCTACACTAGAAGAACAGTATTTGGTATCTGCGCTCTGCTGAAGCCAGTTACCTTCGGAAAAAGA
GTTGGTAGCTCTTGATCCGGCAAACAAACCACCGCTGGTAGCGGTGGTTTTTTTGTTTGCAAGCAGCAGA
TTACGCGCAGAAAAAAAGGATCTCAAGAAGATCCTTTGATCTTTTCTACGGGGTCTGACGCTCAGTGGAA
CGAAAACTCACGTTAAGGGATTTTGGTCATGAGATTATCAAAAAGGATCTTCACCTAGATCCTTTTAAAT
TAAAAATGAAGTTTTAAATCAATCTAAAGTATATATGAGTAAACTTGGTCTGACAGTTACCAATGCTTAA
TCAGTGAGGCACCTATCTCAGCGATCTGTCTATTTCGTTCATCCATAGTTGCCTGACTCCCCGTCGTGTA
GATAACTACGATACGGGAGGGCTTACCATCTGGCCCCAGTGCTGCAATGATACCGCGAGACCCACGCTCA
CCGGCTCCAGATTTATCAGCAATAAACCAGCCAGCCGGAAGGGCCGAGCGCAGAAGTGGTCCTGCAACTT
TATCCGCCTCCATCCAGTCTATTAATTGTTGCCGGGAAGCTAGAGTAAGTAGTTCGCCAGTTAATAGTTT
GCGCAACGTTGTTGCCATTGCTACAGGCATCGTGGTGTCACGCTCGTCGTTTGGTATGGCTTCATTCAGC
TCCGGTTCCCAACGATCAAGGCGAGTTACATGATCCCCCATGTTGTGCAAAAAAGCGGTTAGCTCCTTCG
GTCCTCCGATCGTTGTCAGAAGTAAGTTGGCCGCAGTGTTATCACTCATGGTTATGGCAGCACTGCATAA
TTCTCTTACTGTCATGCCATCCGTAAGATGCTTTTCTGTGACTGGTGAGTACTCAACCAAGTCATTCTGA
GAATAGTGTATGCGGCGACCGAGTTGCTCTTGCCCGGCGTCAATACGGGATAATACCGCGCCACATAGCA
GAACTTTAAAAGTGCTCATCATTGGAAAACGTTCTTCGGGGCGAAAACTCTCAAGGATCTTACCGCTGTT
GAGATCCAGTTCGATGTAACCCACTCGTGCACCCAACTGATCTTCAGCATCTTTTACTTTCACCAGCGTT
TCTGGGTGAGCAAAAACAGGAAGGCAAAATGCCGCAAAAAAGGGAATAAGGGCGACACGGAAATGTTGAA
TACTCATACTCTTCCTTTTTCAATATTATTGAAGCATTTATCAGGGTTATTGTCTCATGAGCGGATACAT
ATTTGAATGTATTTAGAAAAATAAACAAATAGGGGTTCCGCGCACATTTCCCCGAAAAGTGCCACCTGAC
Features (pLannotate 1.2.2; 23 found; start..end, strand, type, name):
     31..83      -  misc_feature   bom (fragment): basis of mobility region from pBR322
    238..617     +  enhancer       CMV enhancer: human cytomegalovirus immediate early enhancer
    618..817     +  promoter       CMV promoter: human cytomegalovirus (CMV) immediate early promoter
    835..1015    +  LTR            5' LTR (truncated): truncated 5' long terminal repeat (LTR) from HIV-1
   1062..1187    +  misc_feature   HIV-1 Ψ: packaging signal of human immunodeficiency virus type 1
   1171..1509    +  CDS            HIV-1 gag (fragment): gag protein from human immunodeficiency virus 1; gag
   1686..1919    +  misc_feature   RRE: The Rev response element (RRE) of HIV-1 allows for Rev-dependent mRNA export from the nucleus to the cytoplasm.
   2296..2396    +  CDS            Rev (fragment): human immunodeficiency virus 1 (HIV-1) Rev protein; rev; enhances nuclear export of unspliced and incompletely spliced viral mRNAs
   2446..2563    +  misc_feature   cPPT/CTS: central polypurine tract and central termination sequence of HIV-1
   2621..2645    -  misc_feature   MCS (fragment): pBluescript multiple cloning site
   2680..2713    +  protein_bind   loxP: Cre-mediated recombination occurs in the 8-bp core sequence (GCATACAT). Cre recombinase
   2784..3190    +  promoter       SFFV promoter: spleen focus-forming virus long terminal repeat (LTR) promoter
   3387..3849    +  misc_feature   IRES: internal ribosome entry site (IRES) of the encephalomyocarditis virus (EMCV)
   3863..5290    +  CDS            tdTomato: tdTomato is a basic (constitutively fluorescent) orange fluorescent protein published in 2004, derived from Discosoma sp.. It is reported to be a somewhat slowly-maturing tandem dimer with low acid sensitivity.
   5340..5373    +  protein_bind   loxP: Cre-mediated recombination occurs in the 8-bp core sequence (GCATACAT). Cre recombinase
   5406..5429    +  misc_feature   MCS (fragment): pBluescript multiple cloning site
   5429..6017    +  misc_feature   WPRE: woodchuck hepatitis virus posttranscriptional regulatory element
   6018..6037    +  misc_feature   MCS (fragment): pBluescript multiple cloning site
   6039..6539    +  CDS            nef (fragment): NEF_HV1LA - Experimental evidence at protein level: Swiss-Prot protein existence level 1. Extracellular Nef protein targets CD4(+) T-lymphocytes for apoptosis by interacting with CXCR4 surface receptors. From Human immunodeficiency virus type 1 group M subtype B (isolate Lai) (HIV-1).
   6546..6726    +  LTR            5' LTR (truncated): truncated 5' long terminal repeat (LTR) from HIV-1
   6788..7376    -  rep_origin     ori: high-copy-number ColE1/pMB1/pBR322/pUC origin of replication
   7547..8407    -  CDS            AmpR: β-lactamase; bla; confers resistance to ampicillin, carbenicillin, and related antibiotics
   8408..8512    -  promoter       AmpR promoter: bla
