>Addgene plasmid #27343 | LeGO-iT2 | addgene full sequence | sequence record 209079 | Addgene NGS Result
TCGACGGATCGGGAGATCTCCCGATCCCCTATGGTGCACTCTCAGTACAATCTGCTCTGATGCCGCATAG
TTAAGCCAGTATCTGCTCCCTGCTTGTGTGTTGGAGGTCGCTGAGTAGTGCGCGAGCAAAATTTAAGCTA
CAACAAGGCAAGGCTTGACCGACAATTGCATGAAGAATCTGCTTAGGGTTAGGCGTTTTGCGCTGCTTCG
CGATGTACGGGCCAGATATACGCGTTGACATTGATTATTGACTAGTTATTAATAGTAATCAATTACGGGG
TCATTAGTTCATAGCCCATATATGGAGTTCCGCGTTACATAACTTACGGTAAATGGCCCGCCTGGCTGAC
CGCCCAACGACCCCCGCCCATTGACGTCAATAATGACGTATGTTCCCATAGTAACGCCAATAGGGACTTT
CCATTGACGTCAATGGGTGGAGTATTTACGGTAAACTGCCCACTTGGCAGTACATCAAGTGTATCATATG
CCAAGTACGCCCCCTATTGACGTCAATGACGGTAAATGGCCCGCCTGGCATTATGCCCAGTACATGACCT
TATGGGACTTTCCTACTTGGCAGTACATCTACGTATTAGTCATCGCTATTACCATGGTGATGCGGTTTTG
GCAGTACATCAATGGGCGTGGATAGCGGTTTGACTCACGGGGATTTCCAAGTCTCCACCCCATTGACGTC
AATGGGAGTTTGTTTTGGCACCAAAATCAACGGGACTTTCCAAAATGTCGTAACAACTCCGCCCCATTGA
CGCAAATGGGCGGTAGGCGTGTACGGTGGGAGGTCTATATAAGCAGCGCGTTTTGCCTGTACTGGGTCTC
TCTGGTTAGACCAGATCTGAGCCTGGGAGCTCTCTGGCTAACTAGGGAACCCACTGCTTAAGCCTCAATA
AAGCTTGCCTTGAGTGCTTCAAGTAGTGTGTGCCCGTCTGTTGTGTGACTCTGGTAACTAGAGATCCCTC
AGACCCTTTTAGTCAGTGTGGAAAATCTCTAGCAGTGGCGCCCGAACAGGGACTTGAAAGCGAAAGGGAA
ACCAGAGGAGCTCTCTCGACGCAGGACTCGGCTTGCTGAAGCGCGCACGGCAAGAGGCGAGGGGCGGCGA
CTGGTGAGTACGCCAAAAATTTTGACTAGCGGAGGCTAGAAGGAGAGAGATGGGTGCGAGAGCGTCAGTA
TTAAGCGGGGGAGAATTAGATCGCGATGGGAAAAAATTCGGTTAAGGCCAGGGGGAAAGAAAAAATATAA
ATTAAAACATATAGTATGGGCAAGCAGGGAGCTAGAACGATTCGCAGTTAATCCTGGCCTGTTAGAAACA
TCAGAAGGCTGTAGACAAATACTGGGACAGCTACAACCATCCCTTCAGACAGGATCAGAAGAACTTAGAT
CATTATATAATACAGTAGCAACCCTCTATTGTGTGCATCAAAGGATAGAGATAAAAGACACCAAGGAAGC
TTTAGACAAGATAGAGGAAGAGCAAAACAAAAGTAAGACCACCGCACAGCAAGCGGCCGGCCGCTGATCT
TCAGACCTGGAGGAGGAGATATGAGGGACAATTGGAGAAGTGAATTATATAAATATAAAGTAGTAAAAAT
TGAACCATTAGGAGTAGCACCCACCAAGGCAAAGAGAAGAGTGGTGCAGAGAGAAAAAAGAGCAGTGGGA
ATAGGAGCTTTGTTCCTTGGGTTCTTGGGAGCAGCAGGAAGCACTATGGGCGCAGCGTCAATGACGCTGA
CGGTACAGGCCAGACAATTATTGTCTGGTATAGTGCAGCAGCAGAACAATTTGCTGAGGGCTATTGAGGC
GCAACAGCATCTGTTGCAACTCACAGTCTGGGGCATCAAGCAGCTCCAGGCAAGAATCCTGGCTGTGGAA
AGATACCTAAAGGATCAACAGCTCCTGGGGATTTGGGGTTGCTCTGGAAAACTCATTTGCACCACTGCTG
TGCCTTGGAATGCTAGTTGGAGTAATAAATCTCTGGAACAGATTTGGAATCACACGACCTGGATGGAGTG
GGACAGAGAAATTAACAATTACACAAGCTTAATACACTCCTTAATTGAAGAATCGCAAAACCAGCAAGAA
AAGAATGAACAAGAATTATTGGAATTAGATAAATGGGCAAGTTTGTGGAATTGGTTTAACATAACAAATT
GGCTGTGGTATATAAAATTATTCATAATGATAGTAGGAGGCTTGGTAGGTTTAAGAATAGTTTTTGCTGT
ACTTTCTATAGTGAATAGAGTTAGGCAGGGATATTCACCATTATCGTTTCAGACCCACCTCCCAACCCCG
AGGGGACCCGACAGGCCCGAAGGAATAGAAGAAGAAGGTGGAGAGAGAGACAGAGACAGATCCATTCGAT
TAGTGAACGGATCGGCACTGCGTGCGCCAATTCTGCAGACAAATGGCAGTATTCATCCACAATTTTAAAA
GAAAAGGGGGGATTGGGGGGTACAGTGCAGGGGAAAGAATAGTAGACATAATAGCAACAGACATACAAAC
TAAAGAATTACAAAAACAAATTACAAAAATTCAAAATTTTCGGGTTTATTACAGGGACAGCAGAGATCCA
GTTTGGTTAGTACCGGGCCCGCTCTAGTCGAGGTCGACGGTATCGATAAGCTCGCTTCACGAGATTCCAG
CAGGTCGAGGGACCTAATAACTTCGTATAGCATACATTATACGAAGTTATATTAAGGGTTCCAAGCTTAA
GCGGCCGGCCGCTGAAAGACCCCACCTGTAGGTTTGGCAAGCTAGCTGCAGTAACGCCATTTTGCAAGGC
ATGGAAAAATACCAAACCAAGAATAGAGAAGTTCAGATCAAGGGCGGGTACATGAAAATAGCTAACGTTG
GGCCAAACAGGATATCTGCGGTGAGCAGTTTCGGCCCCGGCCCGGGGCCAAGAACAGATGGTCACCGCAG
TTTCGGCCCCGGCCCGAGGCCAAGAACAGATGGTCCCCAGATATGGCCCAACCCTCAGCAGTTTCTTAAG
ACCCATCAGATGTTTCCAGGCTCCCCCAAGGACCTGAAATGACCCTGCGCCTTATTTGAATTAACCAATC
AGCCTGCTTCTCGCTTCTGTTCGCGCGCTTCTGCTTCCCGAGCTCTATAAAAGAGCTCACAACCCCTCAC
TCGGCGCGCCAGTCCTCCGATTGACTGAGTCGCCCGGATCCCAGTGTGGTGGTACGGGAATTCCTGCAGG
CCTCGACGAGGGCCGGCGCGCCGCGGCCGCTACGTAAATTCCGCCCCCCCCCCCCTCTCCCTCCCCCCCC
CCTAACGTTACTGGCCGAAGCCGCTTGGAATAAGGCCGGTGTGCGTTTGTCTATATGTTATTTTCCACCA
TATTGCCGTCTTTTGGCAATGTGAGGGCCCGGAAACCTGGCCCTGTCTTCTTGACGAGCATTCCTAGGGG
TCTTTCCCCTCTCGCCAAAGGAATGCAAGGTCTGTTGAATGTCGTGAAGGAAGCAGTTCCTCTGGAAGCT
TCTTGAAGACAAACAACGTCTGTAGCGACCCTTTGCAGGCAGCGGAACCCCCCACCTGGCGACAGGTGCC
TCTGCGGCCAAAAGCCACGTGTATAAGATACACCTGCAAAGGCGGCACAACCCCAGTGCCACGTTGTGAG
TTGGATAGTTGTGGAAAGAGTCAAATGGCTCTCCTCAAGCGTATTCAACAAGGGGCTGAAGGATGCCCAG
AAGGTACCCCATTGTATGGGATCTGATCTGGGGCCTCGGTGCACATGCTTTACATGTGTTTAGTCGAGGT
TAAAAAAACGTCTAGGCCCCCCGAACCACGGGGACGTGGTTTTCCTTTGAAAAACACGATGATAATATGG
CCACAACCATGGTGAGCAAGGGCGAGGAGGTCATCAAAGAGTTCATGCGCTTCAAGGTGCGCATGGAGGG
CTCCATGAACGGCCACGAGTTCGAGATCGAGGGCGAGGGCGAGGGCCGCCCCTACGAGGGCACCCAGACC
GCCAAGCTGAAGGTGACCAAGGGCGGCCCCCTGCCCTTCGCCTGGGACATCCTGTCCCCCCAGTTCATGT
ACGGCTCCAAGGCGTACGTGAAGCACCCCGCCGACATCCCCGATTACAAGAAGCTGTCCTTCCCCGAGGG
CTTCAAGTGGGAGCGCGTGATGAACTTCGAGGACGGCGGTCTGGTGACCGTGACCCAGGACTCCTCCCTG
CAGGACGGCACGCTGATCTACAAGGTGAAGATGCGCGGCACCAACTTCCCCCCCGACGGCCCCGTAATGC
AGAAGAAGACCATGGGCTGGGAGGCCTCCACCGAGCGCCTGTACCCCCGCGACGGCGTGCTGAAGGGCGA
GATCCACCAGGCCCTGAAGCTGAAGGACGGCGGCCACTACCTGGTGGAGTTCAAGACCATCTACATGGCC
AAGAAGCCCGTGCAACTGCCCGGCTACTACTACGTGGACACCAAGCTGGACATCACCTCCCACAACGAGG
ACTACACCATCGTGGAACAGTACGAGCGCTCCGAGGGCCGCCACCACCTGTTCCTGGGGCATGGCACCGG
CAGCACCGGCAGCGGCAGCTCCGGCACCGCCTCCTCCGAGGACAACAACATGGCCGTCATCAAAGAGTTC
ATGCGCTTCAAGGTGCGCATGGAGGGCTCCATGAACGGCCACGAGTTCGAGATCGAGGGCGAGGGCGAGG
GCCGCCCCTACGAGGGCACCCAGACCGCCAAGCTGAAGGTGACCAAGGGCGGCCCCCTGCCCTTCGCCTG
GGACATCCTGTCCCCCCAGTTCATGTACGGCTCCAAGGCGTACGTGAAGCACCCCGCCGACATCCCCGAT
TACAAGAAGCTGTCCTTCCCCGAGGGCTTCAAGTGGGAGCGCGTGATGAACTTCGAGGACGGCGGTCTGG
TGACCGTGACCCAGGACTCCTCCCTGCAGGACGGCACGCTGATCTACAAGGTGAAGATGCGCGGCACCAA
CTTCCCCCCCGACGGCCCCGTAATGCAGAAGAAGACCATGGGCTGGGAGGCCTCCACCGAGCGCCTGTAC
CCCCGCGACGGCGTGCTGAAGGGCGAGATCCACCAGGCCCTGAAGCTGAAGGACGGCGGCCACTACCTGG
TGGAGTTCAAGACCATCTACATGGCCAAGAAGCCCGTGCAACTGCCCGGCTACTACTACGTGGACACCAA
GCTGGACATCACCTCCCACAACGAGGACTACACCATCGTGGAACAGTACGAGCGCTCCGAGGGCCGCCAC
CACCTGTTCCTGTACGGCATGGACGAGCTGTACAAGTAAAGCGGCCGGCCGCCAGCACAGTGGTCGAAAT
TCGTCGAGGGACCTAATAACTTCGTATAGCATACATTATACGAAGTTATACATGTTTAAGGGTTCCGGTT
CCACTAGGTACAATTCGATATCAAGCTTATCGATAATCAACCTCTGGATTACAAAATTTGTGAAAGATTG
ACTGGTATTCTTAACTATGTTGCTCCTTTTACGCTATGTGGATACGCTGCTTTAATGCCTTTGTATCATG
CTATTGCTTCCCGTATGGCTTTCATTTTCTCCTCCTTGTATAAATCCTGGTTGCTGTCTCTTTATGAGGA
GTTGTGGCCCGTTGTCAGGCAACGTGGCGTGGTGTGCACTGTGTTTGCTGACGCAACCCCCACTGGTTGG
GGCATTGCCACCACCTGTCAGCTCCTTTCCGGGACTTTCGCTTTCCCCCTCCCTATTGCCACGGCGGAAC
TCATCGCCGCCTGCCTTGCCCGCTGCTGGACAGGGGCTCGGCTGTTGGGCACTGACAATTCCGTGGTGTT
GTCGGGGAAATCATCGTCCTTTCCTTGGCTGCTCGCCTGTGTTGCCACCTGGATTCTGCGCGGGACGTCC
TTCTGCTACGTCCCTTCGGCCCTCAATCCAGCGGACCTTCCTTCCCGCGGCCTGCTGCCGGCTCTGCGGC
CTCTTCCGCGTCTTCGCCTTCGCCCTCAGACGAGTCGGATCTCCCTTTGGGCCGCCTCCCCGCATCGATA
CCGTCGACCTCGATCGAGACCTAGAAAAACATGGAGCAATCACAAGTAGCAATACAGCAGCTACCAATGC
TGATTGTGCCTGGCTAGAAGCACAAGAGGAGGAGGAGGTGGGTTTTCCAGTCACACCTCAGGTACCTTTA
AGACCAATGACTTACAAGGCAGCTGTAGATCTTAGCCACTTTTTAAAAGAAAAGGGGGGACTGGAAGGGC
TAATTCACTCCCAACGAAGACAAGATATCCTTGATCTGTGGATCTACCACACACAAGGCTACTTCCCTGA
TTGGCAGAACTACACACCAGGGCCAGGGATCAGATATCCACTGACCTTTGGATGGTGCTACAAGCTAGTA
CCAGTTGAGCAAGAGAAGGTAGAAGAAGCCAATGAAGGAGAGAACACCCGCTTGTTACACCCTGTGAGCC
TGCATGGGATGGATGACCCGGAGAGAGAAGTATTAGAGTGGAGGTTTGACAGCCGCCTAGCATTTCATCA
CATGGCCCGAGAGCTGCATCCGGACTGTACTGGGTCTCTCTGGTTAGACCAGATCTGAGCCTGGGAGCTC
TCTGGCTAACTAGGGAACCCACTGCTTAAGCCTCAATAAAGCTTGCCTTGAGTGCTTCAAGTAGTGTGTG
CCCGTCTGTTGTGTGACTCTGGTAACTAGAGATCCCTCAGACCCTTTTAGTCAGTGTGGAAAATCTCTAG
CAGCATGTGAGCAAAAGGCCAGCAAAAGGCCAGGAACCGTAAAAAGGCCGCGTTGCTGGCGTTTTTCCAT
AGGCTCCGCCCCCCTGACGAGCATCACAAAAATCGACGCTCAAGTCAGAGGTGGCGAAACCCGACAGGAC
TATAAAGATACCAGGCGTTTCCCCCTGGAAGCTCCCTCGTGCGCTCTCCTGTTCCGACCCTGCCGCTTAC
CGGATACCTGTCCGCCTTTCTCCCTTCGGGAAGCGTGGCGCTTTCTCATAGCTCACGCTGTAGGTATCTC
AGTTCGGTGTAGGTCGTTCGCTCCAAGCTGGGCTGTGTGCACGAACCCCCCGTTCAGCCCGACCGCTGCG
CCTTATCCGGTAACTATCGTCTTGAGTCCAACCCGGTAAGACACGACTTATCGCCACTGGCAGCAGCCAC
TGGTAACAGGATTAGCAGAGCGAGGTATGTAGGCGGTGCTACAGAGTTCTTGAAGTGGTGGCCTAACTAC
GGCTACACTAGAAGAACAGTATTTGGTATCTGCGCTCTGCTGAAGCCAGTTACCTTCGGAAAAAGAGTTG
GTAGCTCTTGATCCGGCAAACAAACCACCGCTGGTAGCGGTGGTTTTTTTGTTTGCAAGCAGCAGATTAC
GCGCAGAAAAAAAGGATCTCAAGAAGATCCTTTGATCTTTTCTACGGGGTCTGACGCTCAGTGGAACGAA
AACTCACGTTAAGGGATTTTGGTCATGAGATTATCAAAAAGGATCTTCACCTAGATCCTTTTAAATTAAA
AATGAAGTTTTAAATCAATCTAAAGTATATATGAGTAAACTTGGTCTGACAGTTACCAATGCTTAATCAG
TGAGGCACCTATCTCAGCGATCTGTCTATTTCGTTCATCCATAGTTGCCTGACTCCCCGTCGTGTAGATA
ACTACGATACGGGAGGGCTTACCATCTGGCCCCAGTGCTGCAATGATACCGCGAGACCCACGCTCACCGG
CTCCAGATTTATCAGCAATAAACCAGCCAGCCGGAAGGGCCGAGCGCAGAAGTGGTCCTGCAACTTTATC
CGCCTCCATCCAGTCTATTAATTGTTGCCGGGAAGCTAGAGTAAGTAGTTCGCCAGTTAATAGTTTGCGC
AACGTTGTTGCCATTGCTACAGGCATCGTGGTGTCACGCTCGTCGTTTGGTATGGCTTCATTCAGCTCCG
GTTCCCAACGATCAAGGCGAGTTACATGATCCCCCATGTTGTGCAAAAAAGCGGTTAGCTCCTTCGGTCC
TCCGATCGTTGTCAGAAGTAAGTTGGCCGCAGTGTTATCACTCATGGTTATGGCAGCACTGCATAATTCT
CTTACTGTCATGCCATCCGTAAGATGCTTTTCTGTGACTGGTGAGTACTCAACCAAGTCATTCTGAGAAT
AGTGTATGCGGCGACCGAGTTGCTCTTGCCCGGCGTCAATACGGGATAATACCGCGCCACATAGCAGAAC
TTTAAAAGTGCTCATCATTGGAAAACGTTCTTCGGGGCGAAAACTCTCAAGGATCTTACCGCTGTTGAGA
TCCAGTTCGATGTAACCCACTCGTGCACCCAACTGATCTTCAGCATCTTTTACTTTCACCAGCGTTTCTG
GGTGAGCAAAAACAGGAAGGCAAAATGCCGCAAAAAAGGGAATAAGGGCGACACGGAAATGTTGAATACT
CATACTCTTCCTTTTTCAATATTATTGAAGCATTTATCAGGGTTATTGTCTCATGAGCGGATACATATTT
GAATGTATTTAGAAAAATAAACAAATAGGGGTTCCGCGCACATTTCCCCGAAAAGTGCCACCTGACG
Features (pLannotate 1.2.2; 23 found; start..end, strand, type, name):
     30..82      -  misc_feature   bom (fragment): basis of mobility region from pBR322
    237..616     +  enhancer       CMV enhancer: human cytomegalovirus immediate early enhancer
    617..816     +  promoter       CMV promoter: human cytomegalovirus (CMV) immediate early promoter
    834..1014    +  LTR            5' LTR (truncated): truncated 5' long terminal repeat (LTR) from HIV-1
   1061..1186    +  misc_feature   HIV-1 Ψ: packaging signal of human immunodeficiency virus type 1
   1170..1508    +  CDS            HIV-1 gag (fragment): gag protein from human immunodeficiency virus 1; gag
   1683..1916    +  misc_feature   RRE: The Rev response element (RRE) of HIV-1 allows for Rev-dependent mRNA export from the nucleus to the cytoplasm.
   2293..2393    +  CDS            Rev (fragment): human immunodeficiency virus 1 (HIV-1) Rev protein; rev; enhances nuclear export of unspliced and incompletely spliced viral mRNAs
   2443..2560    +  misc_feature   cPPT/CTS: central polypurine tract and central termination sequence of HIV-1
   2618..2642    -  misc_feature   MCS (fragment): pBluescript multiple cloning site
   2677..2710    +  protein_bind   loxP: Cre-mediated recombination occurs in the 8-bp core sequence (GCATACAT). Cre recombinase
   2781..3187    +  promoter       SFFV promoter: spleen focus-forming virus long terminal repeat (LTR) promoter
   3383..3845    +  misc_feature   IRES: internal ribosome entry site (IRES) of the encephalomyocarditis virus (EMCV)
   3859..5286    +  CDS            tdTomato: tdTomato is a basic (constitutively fluorescent) orange fluorescent protein published in 2004, derived from Discosoma sp.. It is reported to be a somewhat slowly-maturing tandem dimer with low acid sensitivity.
   5336..5369    +  protein_bind   loxP: Cre-mediated recombination occurs in the 8-bp core sequence (GCATACAT). Cre recombinase
   5402..5425    +  misc_feature   MCS (fragment): pBluescript multiple cloning site
   5425..6013    +  misc_feature   WPRE: woodchuck hepatitis virus posttranscriptional regulatory element
   6014..6033    +  misc_feature   MCS (fragment): pBluescript multiple cloning site
   6035..6535    +  CDS            nef (fragment): NEF_HV1LA - Experimental evidence at protein level: Swiss-Prot protein existence level 1. Extracellular Nef protein targets CD4(+) T-lymphocytes for apoptosis by interacting with CXCR4 surface receptors. From Human immunodeficiency virus type 1 group M subtype B (isolate Lai) (HIV-1).
   6542..6722    +  LTR            5' LTR (truncated): truncated 5' long terminal repeat (LTR) from HIV-1
   6784..7372    -  rep_origin     ori: high-copy-number ColE1/pMB1/pBR322/pUC origin of replication
   7543..8403    -  CDS            AmpR: β-lactamase; bla; confers resistance to ampicillin, carbenicillin, and related antibiotics
   8404..8508    -  promoter       AmpR promoter: bla
