[The description below was written by a language model from this plasmid's Addgene catalogue record and pLannotate feature annotations shown in this document.]
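Description:
LeGO-iT2 is an HIV-1-derived, third-generation lentiviral expression vector from the LeGO ("lentiviral gene ontology") series, built on a backbone descended from pLentiLox3.7. It is an empty cloning vector of about 8.5 kb, designed to receive a cDNA of interest and co-express it with a red-orange fluorescent marker in mammalian cells. In bacteria it is maintained at high copy through a ColE1/pUC-type origin and selected with ampicillin via the β-lactamase gene. The two annotated sequences (depositor and repository-determined) differ by only a few nucleotides in length and show the same feature layout.

The viral genome is transcribed in packaging cells from a CMV enhancer/promoter fused to a truncated 5' LTR, followed by the Ψ packaging signal with a gag fragment, the Rev response element for Rev-dependent nuclear export, and the cPPT/CTS. The internal expression cassette is driven by the spleen focus-forming virus (SFFV) LTR promoter. A multiple cloning site (BamHI, EcoRI, NotI) lies downstream of it, followed by an EMCV IRES and tdTomato, so that an inserted cDNA and the marker are translated from one bicistronic transcript and transduced cells can be identified by fluorescence. Two loxP sites flank the SFFV–IRES–tdTomato region, which in principle allows its excision by Cre. A WPRE downstream enhances transcript expression, and a truncated LTR closes the vector.

The plasmid carries no functional viral genes, so particle production requires second- or third-generation packaging plasmids plus an envelope plasmid such as VSV-G. It is used for functional gene analysis by stable transduction with marker-based tracking.
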