Addgene plasmid #27343: LeGO-iT2
Depositing lab: Boris Fehse. Depositing organization: Universitaetsklinikum Hamburg-Eppendorf. Publication: A multicolor panel of novel lentiviral "gene ontology" (LeGO) vectors for functional gene analysis. Weber K, Bartsch U, Stocking C, Fehse B. Mol Ther. 2008 Apr . 16(4):698-706. 10.1038/mt.2008.6 PubMed 18362927.
Backbone
  Vector backbone: LeGO
  Backbone size w/o insert (bp): 8540
  Vector type: Mammalian Expression, Lentiviral
Growth in bacteria
  Bacterial resistance: Ampicillin, 100 μg/mL
  Growth temperature: 37°C
  Growth strain: Stbl3
  Growth instructions: Any (like TOP10, XL10-Gold or Stbl)
  Copy number: High Copy
Gene/Insert
  Gene/Insert name: SFFV promoter, IRES-tdTomato
  Cloning method: Restriction Enzyme
  Sequencing primers: 5′ GAGCTCACAACCCCTCACTC
Resource information
  A portion of this plasmid was derived from a plasmid made by: The tdTomato cDNA is from the Tsien lab (http://www.tsienlab.ucsd.edu). The lenti backbone is a derivative of pLentiLox3.7 developed at the MIT (http://web.mit.edu/jacks-lab/protocols/pll37.htm).
Terms and licenses: Academic/Nonprofit Terms; Industry Terms: Not Available to Industry
Depositor comments: HIV-1 derived third generation lentiviral vector for the expression of a cDNA cloned into the multiple cloning site (BamHI, EcoRI, NotI). An internal ribosome entry site (IRES) is used to express the marker gene. Use second generation (like psPAX2) or third generation (like pMDLg/pRRE + pRSV-Rev) systems for packaging in addition to a VSV-G expressing plasmid (or another envelope protein). Please visit the LeGO-Vector home page for more information: http://www.LentiGO-Vectors.de
How to cite: LeGO-iT2 was a gift from Boris Fehse (Addgene plasmid # 27343 ; http://n2t.net/addgene:27343 ; RRID:Addgene_27343)
