>Addgene plasmid #27343 | LeGO-iT2 | addgene partial sequence | sequence record 42246 | SFFVpro-F 5'-CTTCTGCTTCCCGAGCTCTA-3'
CGCGCCAGTCCTCCGATTGACTGAGTCGCCCGGATCCCAGTGTGGTGGTACGGGAATTCCTGCAGGCCTC
GACGAGGGCCGGCGCGCCGCGGCCGCTACGTAAATTCCGCCCC
